Addgene plasmid #129733: pGD283
Purpose: (Empty Backbone) Destination plasmid containing the 35S:XVE estradiol inducible driver and the A-G overhangs for GreenGate cloning of an expression casette for estradiole-inducible expression in plants.
Depositing lab: Rüdiger Simon. Depositing organization: Heinrich-Heine-Universitaet Duesseldorf. Publication: Over the rainbow: A practical guide for fluorescent protein selection in plant FRET experiments. Denay G, Schultz P, Hansch S, Weidtkamp-Peters S, Simon R. Plant Direct. 2019 Dec 6;3(12):e00189. doi: 10.1002/pld3.189. eCollection 2019 Dec. PubMed 31844834.
Backbone
  Vector backbone: pGGZ001
  Backbone size (bp): 3000
  Modifications to backbone: Inserted p35S::XVE:trbcS in place of the ccdB cassette and recreated an A-Z GreenGate cloning site 3' of the insert
  Vector type: Plant Expression
Growth in bacteria
  Bacterial resistance: Spectinomycin, 50 μg/mL
  Growth temperature: 37°C
  Growth strain: DH5alpha
  Copy number: High Copy
Terms and licenses: Academic/Nonprofit Terms; Industry Terms: Not Available to Industry
Depositor comments: Please visit https://www.biorxiv.org/content/10.1101/734616v2 for bioRxiv preprint.
How to cite: pGD283 was a gift from Rüdiger Simon (Addgene plasmid # 129733 ; http://n2t.net/addgene:129733 ; RRID:Addgene_129733)
