[The description below was written by a language model from this plasmid's Addgene catalogue record and pLannotate feature annotations shown in this document.]
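Description:
pGD283 is an empty plant-expression destination vector for GreenGate modular cloning, built on the pGGZ001 binary backbone. It carries the constitutively expressed half of an estradiol-inducible expression system. The sequenced record is about 5.8 kb. In E. coli the plasmid replicates at high copy from a ColE1/pUC-type origin and is selected with spectinomycin through the aadA gene. A pSa origin is also annotated, which in binary vectors of this family supports maintenance in Agrobacterium, typically with a helper plasmid supplying the replication protein. Left and right nopaline-type T-DNA border repeats flank the plant cargo, consistent with Agrobacterium-mediated transfer into plant cells. No plant selectable marker is annotated in the empty backbone.

The resident cassette replaces the original ccdB counter-selection cassette. It consists of the CaMV 35S promoter and TMV Ω translational enhancer driving XVE, followed by the pea rbcS-E9 terminator. XVE is a chimeric transcription factor that fuses the LexA DNA-binding domain, the VP16 activation domain and an estrogen receptor ligand-binding domain. The annotation tool labels this last domain ERT2, but the record itself describes the system as estradiol-responsive. XVE is made constitutively and activates transcription from LexA operator-containing promoters only when estradiol is present.

A GreenGate acceptor site has been recreated 3' of this driver. The purpose field describes it as having A–G overhangs, whereas the backbone modification note calls it an A–Z site. Users assemble an expression cassette of their choice at this site, presumably one with a LexA-operator-based responsive promoter, although the record does not specify this. The result is a single T-DNA carrying both driver and responder for chemically inducible expression in plants. The associated publication concerns fluorescent protein selection for FRET experiments in plants.
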