Features (pLannotate 1.2.2; 12 found; start..end, strand, type, name):
    452..793     +  promoter       CaMV 35S promoter: strong constitutive promoter from cauliflower mosaic virus
    825..880     +  misc_feature   TMV Ω: translational enhancer from the tobacco mosaic virus 5'-leader sequence (Gallie et al., 1988)
    886..1137    +  CDS            LexA BD: DNA-binding domain of E. coli LexA; lexA (truncated); binds the 16-bp palindromic sequence 5'-CTGTATATATATACAG-3'
   1153..1386    +  CDS            VP16 AD: transcriptional activation domain of herpes simplex virus protein VP16 (Triezenberg et al., 1988; Cousens et al., 1989); UL48
   1396..2331    +  CDS            ERT2: mutated ligand-binding domain of the human estrogen receptor (Feil et al., 1997)
   2391..3032    +  terminator     E9 terminator: terminator and polyadenylation signal from the pea rbcS-E9 gene
   3138..3162    +  misc_feature   RB T-DNA repeat: right border repeat from nopaline C58 T-DNA
   3253..3841    -  rep_origin     ori: high-copy-number ColE1/pMB1/pBR322/pUC origin of replication
   4015..4800    -  CDS            aadA: S3AD_SHIFL - Experimental evidence at protein level: Swiss-Prot protein existence level 1. Mediates bacterial resistance to the antibiotics streptomycin and spectinomycin. From Shigella flexneri.
   4985..5086    +  CDS            TRA2_ECOLX (fragment): Protein predicted: Swiss-Prot protein existence level 4. Required for transposition of transposon Tn903. From Escherichia coli.
   5091..5526    +  rep_origin     pSa ori: origin of replication from bacterial plasmid pSa
   5653..5675    +  misc_feature   LB T-DNA repeat: left border repeat from nopaline C58 T-DNA (truncated)
>Addgene plasmid #129733 | pGD283 | addgene full sequence | sequence record 258677 | Addgene NGS Result
CACAGATGGTTAGAGAGGCTTACGCAGCACGTCTCATCAAGACGATCTACCCGAGCAATAATCTCCAGGA
AATCAAATACCTTCCCAAGAAGGTTAAAGATGCAGTCAAAAGATTCAGGACTAACTGCATCAAGAACACA
GAGAAAGATATATTTCTCAAGATCAGAAGTACTATTCCAGTATGGACGATTCAAGGCTTGCTTCACAAAC
CAAGGCAAGTAATAGAGATTGGAGTCTCTAAAAAGGTAGTTCCCACTGAATCAAAGGCCATGGAGTCAAA
GATTCAAATAGAGGACCTAACAGAACTCGCCGTAAAGACTGGCGAACAGTTCATACAGAGTCTCTTACGA
CTCAATGACAAGAAGAAAATCTTCGTCAACATGGTGGAGCACGACACACTTGTCTACTCCAAAAATATCA
AAGATACAGTCTCAGAAGACCAAAGGGCAATTGAGACTTTTCAACAAAGGGTAATATCCGGAAACCTCCT
CGGATTCCATTGCCCAGCTATCTGTCACTTTATTGTGAAGATAGTGGAAAAGGAAGGTGGCTCCTACAAA
TGCCATCATTGCGATAAAGGAAAGGCCATCGTTGAAGATGCCTCTGCCGACAGTGGTCCCAAAGATGGAC
CCCCACCCACGAGGAGCATCGTGGAAAAAGAAGACGTTCCAACCACGTCTTCAAAGCAAGTGGATTGATG
TGATATCTCCACTGACGTAAGGGATGACGCACAATCCCACTATCCTTCGCAAGACCCTTCCTCTATATAA
GGAAGTTCATTTCATTTGGAGAGAACACGGGGGACGAGCTAACATATTTTTACAACAATTACCAACAACA
ACAAACAACAAACAACATTACAATTACTATTTACAATTACAGGCTATGAAAGCGTTAACGGCCAGGCAAC
AAGAGGTGTTTGATCTCATCCGTGATCACATCAGCCAGACAGGTATGCCGCCGACGCGTGCGGAAATCGC
GCAGCGTTTGGGGTTCCGTTCCCCAAACGCGGCTGAAGAACATCTGAAGGCGCTGGCACGCAAAGGCGTT
ATTGAAATTGTTTCCGGCGCATCACGCGGGATTCGTCTGTTGCAGGAAGAGGAAGAAGGGTTGCCGCTGG
TAGGTCGTGTGGCTGCCGGTGAACCGTCGAGCGCCCCCCCGACCGATGTCAGCCTGGGGGACGAGCTCCA
CTTAGACGGCGAGGACGTGGCGATGGCGCATGCCGACGCGCTAGACGATTTCGATCTGGACATGTTGGGG
GACGGGGATTCCCCGGGTCCGGGATTTACCCCCCACGACTCCGCCCCCTACGGCGCTCTGGATATGGCCG
ACTTCGAGTTTGAGCAGATGTTTACCGATGCCCTTGGAATTGACGAGTACGGTGGGGATCCGTCTGCTGG
AGACATGAGAGCTGCCAACCTTTGGCCAAGCCCGCTCATGATCAAACGCTCTAAGAAGAACAGCCTGGCC
TTGTCCCTGACGGCCGACCAGATGGTCAGTGCCTTGTTGGATGCTGAGCCCCCCATACTCTATTCCGAGT
ATGATCCTACCAGACCCTTCAGTGAAGCTTCGATGATGGGCTTACTGACCAACCTGGCAGACAGGGAGCT
GGTTCACATGATCAACTGGGCGAAGAGGGTGCCAGGCTTTGTGGATTTGACCCTCCATGATCAGGTCCAC
CTTCTAGAATGTGCCTGGCTAGAGATCCTGATGATTGGACTCGTCTGGCGCTCCATGGAGCACCCAGGGA
AGCTACTGTTTGCTCCTAACTTGCTCTTGGACAGGAACCAGGGAAAATGTGTAGAGGGCATGGTGGAGAT
CTTCGACATGCTGCTGGCTACATCATCTCGGTTCCGCATGATGAATCTGCAGGGAGAGGAGTTTGTGTGC
CTCAAATCTATTATTTTGCTTAATTCTGGAGTGTACACATTTCTGTCCAGCACCCTGAAGTCTCTGGAAG
AGAAGGACCATATCCACCGAGTCCTGGACAAGATCACAGACACTTTGATCCACCTGATGGCCAAGGCAGG
CCTGACCCTGCAGCAGCAGCACCAGCGGCTGGCCCAGCTCCTCCTCATCCTCTCCCACATCAGGCACATG
AGTAACAAAGGCATGGAGCATCTGTACAGCATGAAGTGCAAGAACGTGGTGCCCCTCTATGACCTGCTGC
TGGAGATGCTGGACGCCCACCGCCTACATGCGCCCACTAGCCGTGGAGGGGCATCCGTGGAGGAGACGGA
CCAAAGCCACTTGGCCACTGCGGGCTCTACTTCATCGCATTCCTTGCAAAAGTATTACATCACGGGGGAG
GCAGAGGGTTTCCCTGCCACAGTCTCAGGTGGATCCTAGATAACCTTTACCTTCATTCCCTGTAAATTGG
TACCCTGCAAAGCTTTCGTTCGTATCATCGGTTTCGACAACGTTCGTCAAGTTCAATGCATCAGTTTCAT
TGCGCACACACCAGAATCCTACTGAGTTTGAGTATTATGGCATTGGGAAAACTGTTTTTCTTGTACCATT
TGTTGTGCTTGTAATTTACTGTGTTTTTTATTCGGTTTTCGCTATCGAACTGTGAAATGGAAATGGATGG
AGAAGAGTTAATGAATGATATGGTCCTTTTGTTCATTCTCAAATTAATATTATTTGTTTTTTCTCTTATT
TGTTGTGTGTTGAATTTGAAATTATAAGAGATATGCAAACATTTTGTTTTGAGTAAAAATGTGTCAAATC
GTGGCCTCTAATGACCGAAGTTAATATGAGGAGTAAAACACTTGTAGTTGTACCATTATGCTTATTCACT
AGGCAACAAATATATTTTCAGACCTAGAAAAGCTGCAAATGTTACTGAATACAAGTATGTCCTCTTGTGT
TTTAGACATTTATGAACTTTCCTTTATGTAATTTTCCAGAATCCTTGTCAGATTCTAATCATTGCTTTAT
AATTATAGTTATACTCATGGATTTGTAGTTGAGTATGAAAATATTTTTTAATGCATTTTATGACTTGCCA
ATTGATTGACAACATGCATCAATCGACTATGAGTAGGCAAGATGTTCTGTAGGACCTTGAGACCGAAAAG
GTGGTCTCAGTATTCTAGACCAAGCATGCACAGCTGGCGTTCTCAGCCAGATCCCCTTGACAGGATATAT
TGGCGGGTAAACTAAGTCGCTGTATGTGTTTGTTTGAGATCTCATGTGAGCAAAAGGCCAGCAAAAGGCC
AGGAACCGTAAAAAGGCCGCGTTGCTGGCGTTTTTCCATAGGCTCCGCCCCCCTGACGAGCATCACAAAA
ATCGACGCTCAAGTCAGAGGTGGCGAAACCCGACAGGACTATAAAGATACCAGGCGTTTCCCCCTGGAAG
CTCCCTCGTGCGCTCTCCTGTTCCGACCCTGCCGCTTACCGGATACCTGTCCGCCTTTCTCCCTTCGGGA
AGCGTGGCGCTTTCTCATAGCTCACGCTGTAGGTATCTCAGTTCGGTGTAGGTCGTTCGCTCCAAGCTGG
GCTGTGTGCACGAACCCCCCGTTCAGCCCGACCGCTGCGCCTTATCCGGTAACTATCGTCTTGAGTCCAA
CCCGGTAAGACACGACTTATCGCCACTGGCAGCAGCCACTGGTAACAGGATTAGCAGAGCGAGGTATGTA
GGCGGTGCTACAGAGTTCTTGAAGTGGTGGCCTAACTACGGCTACACTAGAAGAACAGTATTTGGTATCT
GCGCTCTGCTGAAGCCAGTTACCTTCGGAAGAAGAGTTGGTAGCTCTTGATCCGGCAAACAAACCACCGC
TGGTAGCGGTGGTTTTTTTGTTTGCAAGCAGCAGATTACGCGCAGAAAAAAAGGATCTCAAGAAGATCCT
TTGATCTTTTCTACGGGGTCTGACGCTCAGTGGAACGAAAACTCACGTTAAGGGATTTTGGTCATGAGAT
TATCAAAAAGGATCTTCACCTAGATCCTTTTAAATTAAAAATGAAGTTTTAAATCAATCTAAAGTATATA
TGTGTAACATTGGTCTAGTGATTATTTGCCGACTACCTTGGTGATCTCGCCTTTCACGTAGTGAACAAAT
TCTTCCAACTGATCTGCGCGCGAGGCCAAGCGATCTTCTTGTCCAAGATAAGCCTGCCTAGCTTCAAGTA
TGACGGGCTGATACTGGGCCGGCAGGCGCTCCATTGCCCAGTCGGCAGCGACATCCTTCGGCGCGATTTT
GCCGGTTACTGCGCTGTACCAAATGCGGGACAACGTAAGCACTACATTTCGCTCATCGCCAGCCCAGTCG
GGCGGCGAGTTCCATAGCGTTAAGGTTTCATTTAGCGCCTCAAATAGATCCTGTTCAGGAACCGGATCAA
AGAGTTCCTCCGCCGCTGGACCTACCAAGGCAACGCTATGTTCTCTTGCTTTTGTCAGCAAGATAGCCAG
ATCAATGTCGATCGTGGCTGGCTCGAAGATACCTGCAAGAATGTCATTGCGCTGCCATTCTCCAAATTGC
AGTTCGCGCTTAGCTGGATAACGCCACGGAATGATGTCGTCGTGCACAACAATGGTGACTTCTACAGCGC
GGAGAATCTCGCTCTCTCCAGGGGAAGCCGAAGTTTCCAAAAGGTCGTTGATCAAAGCTCGCCGCGTTGT
TTCATCAAGCCTTACGGTCACCGTAACCAGCAAATCAATATCACTGTGTGGCTTCAGGCCGCCATCCACT
GCGGAGCCGTACAAATGTACGGCCAGCAACGTCGGTTCGAGATGGCGCTCGATGACGCCAACTACCTCTG
ATAGTTGAGTCGATACTTCGGCGATCACCGCTTCCCTCATAACACCCCTTGTATTACTGTTTATGTAAGC
AGACAGTTTTATTGTTCATGATGATATATTTTTATCTTGTGCAATGTAACATCAGAGATTTTGAGACACA
ACGTGGCTTTGTTGAATAAATCGAACTTTTGCTGAGTTGAAGGATCAGATCACGCATCTTCCCGACAACG
CAGACCGTTCCGTGGCAAAGCAAAAGTTCAAAATCACCAACTGGTCCACCTACAACAAAGCTCTCATCAA
CCGTGGCTCCCTCACTTTCTGGCTGGATGATGGGGCGATTCAGGCGATCCCCATCCAACAGCCCGCCGTC
GAGCGGGCTTTTTTATCCCCGGAAGCCTGTGGATAGAGGGTAGTTATCCACGTGAAACCGCTAATGCCCC
GCAAAGCCTTGATTCACGGGGCTTTCCGGCCCGCTCCAAAAACTATCCACGTGAAATCGCTAATCAGGGT
ACGTGAAATCGCTAATCGGAGTACGTGAAATCGCTAATAAGGTCACGTGAAATCGCTAATCAAAAAGGCA
CGTGAGAACGCTAATAGCCCTTTCAGATCAACAGCTTGCAAACACCCCTCGCTCCGGCAAGTAGTTACAG
CAAGTAGTATGTTCAATTAGCTTTTCAATTATGAATATATATATCAATTATTGGTCGCCCTTGGCTTGTG
GACAATGCGCTACGCGCACCGGCTCCGCCCGTGGACAACCGCAAGCGGTTGCCCACCGTCGAGCGCCTTT
GCCCACAACCCGGCGGCCGGCCGCAACAGATCGTTTTATAAATTTTTTTTTTTGAAAAAGAAAAAGCCCG
AAAGGCGGCAACCTCTCGGGCTTCTGGATTTCCGATCCCCGGAATTAGATCTTGGCAGGATATATTGTGG
TGTAACGTTCTCGAACTAGGCTCGGACGAAGTAAGCGGCCGCAACCTTAATTAAACACGGCGCGCCAACA
GCGATCGCACCAGGTACCACCTCCGATCCATTCGGTCCCCAGATTAGCCTTTTCAATTTCAGAAAGAATG
CTAACC
